Addgene plasmid #108229: pTRIPZ-EGFP:Ajuba
Purpose: Lentiviral vector for Tet-inducible Ajuba expression
Depositing lab: Kenneth Irvine. Depositing organization: Rutgers, The State University of New Jersey. Publication: Tension-dependent regulation of mammalian Hippo signaling through LIMD1. Ibar C, Kirichenko E, Keepers B, Enners E, Fleisch K, Irvine KD. J Cell Sci. 2018 Feb 13. pii: jcs.214700. doi: 10.1242/jcs.214700. PubMed 29440237.
Backbone
  Vector backbone: pTRIPZ
  Backbone manufacturer: GE Healthcare
  Backbone size w/o insert (bp): 13320
  Total vector size (bp): 15015
  Vector type: Mammalian Expression, Lentiviral
  Selectable markers: Puromycin
Growth in bacteria
  Bacterial resistance: Ampicillin, 100 μg/mL
  Growth temperature: 37°C
  Growth strain: NEB Stable
  Copy number: High Copy
Gene/Insert
  Gene/Insert name: AJUBA (alt name: JUB)
  Species: H. sapiens (human)
  Insert size (bp): 2439
  GenBank ID: NM_032876.5
  Entrez Gene: AJUBA (a.k.a. JUB)
  Promoter: Tet/ON Minimal CMV promoter
  Tag / fusion protein: EGFP
  Cloning method: Gibson Cloning
  Sequencing primers: 5′ GAACCGTCAGATCGCAATGGTGAGCAAGGGCGAG; 3′ CCTCATTCAAACAAACTATTAAAGCAAGTAAAACCTCTACAAATGTG
Terms and licenses: Academic/Nonprofit Terms; Industry Terms: Not Available to Industry
Depositor comments: Please note that due to a cloning artifact, the amino acids SLDN were added to the C-terminus of Ajuba. The construct will function as described in the associated publication.
How to cite: pTRIPZ-EGFP:Ajuba was a gift from Kenneth Irvine (Addgene plasmid # 108229 ; http://n2t.net/addgene:108229 ; RRID:Addgene_108229)
