[The description below was written by a language model from this plasmid's Addgene catalogue record and pLannotate feature annotations shown in this document.]
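Description:
pTRIPZ-EGFP:Ajuba is a roughly 15 kb HIV-1-based, self-inactivating lentiviral vector built on the commercial pTRIPZ backbone for doxycycline-inducible expression of human AJUBA (JUB) in mammalian cells. It is propagated in E. coli through a high-copy ColE1/pUC-type origin with ampicillin resistance. An EM7-driven bleomycin/Zeocin resistance gene and an f1 origin are also annotated. The transfer cassette is flanked by a truncated 5' LTR and a ΔU3 3' LTR and contains the Ψ packaging signal, RRE and cPPT/CTS, which support genome packaging, Rev-dependent RNA export and efficient transduction. A WPRE near the 3' end enhances transcript expression.

The payload is an N-terminal EGFP fusion to the AJUBA coding sequence, inserted by Gibson assembly downstream of a tight TRE promoter (tet operator repeats plus a minimal CMV promoter). The depositor notes that a cloning artifact adds four extra residues to the Ajuba C-terminus without affecting the reported function. Remnants of the pTRIPZ miR-30a shRNA scaffold flanks remain downstream of the insert, but no hairpin is annotated between them. A second cassette uses the human UbC promoter to express rtTA3, flanked by loxP511 sites, followed by an EMCV IRES and the puromycin resistance gene. Transduced cells can therefore be selected with puromycin while constitutively producing the transactivator, which switches on EGFP-Ajuba only when doxycycline is present. Outside the LTRs, an SV40 promoter with fragmentary hygromycin and ble sequences is also annotated.

The two sequence records, depositor and NGS, differ by a single nucleotide and carry the same annotations. The construct comes from work on tension-dependent Hippo signaling and suits inducible, fluorescently trackable Ajuba expression in stable cell lines.
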