Features (pLannotate 1.2.2; 39 found; start..end, strand, type, name):
    377..634     +  LTR            5' LTR (truncated): truncated 5' long terminal repeat (LTR) from HIV-1
    681..806     +  misc_feature   HIV-1 Ψ: packaging signal of human immunodeficiency virus type 1
    790..1128    +  CDS            HIV-1 gag (fragment): gag protein from human immunodeficiency virus 1; gag
   1303..1536    +  misc_feature   RRE: The Rev response element (RRE) of HIV-1 allows for Rev-dependent mRNA export from the nucleus to the cytoplasm.
   1913..2013    +  CDS            Rev (fragment): human immunodeficiency virus 1 (HIV-1) Rev protein; rev; enhances nuclear export of unspliced and incompletely spliced viral mRNAs
   2063..2180    +  misc_feature   cPPT/CTS: central polypurine tract and central termination sequence of HIV-1
   2245..2619    -  CDS            BleoR: antibiotic-binding protein; Sh ble from Streptoalloteichus hindustanus; confers resistance to bleomycin, phleomycin, and Zeocin™
   2639..2686    -  promoter       EM7 promoter: synthetic bacterial promoter&nbsp
   2713..2991    +  promoter       tight TRE promoter (fragment): Tet-responsive promoter PTight, consisting of seven tet operator sequences followed by the minimal CMV promoter
   2993..3709    +  CDS            EGFP: EGFP is a basic (constitutively fluorescent) green fluorescent protein published in 1996, derived from Aequorea victoria. It is reported to be a rapidly-maturing weak dimer with moderate acid sensitivity.
   3725..5338    +  CDS            AJUBA: AJUBA_HUMAN - Also known as JUB. Experimental evidence at protein level: Swiss-Prot protein existence level 1. Adapter or scaffold protein which participates in the assembly of numerous protein complexes and is involved in several cellular processes such as cell fate determination, cytoskeletal organization, repression of gene transcription, mitosis, cell-cell adhesion, cell differentiation, proliferation and migration. Contributes to the linking and/or strengthening of epithelia cell-cell junctions in part by linking adhesive receptors to the actin cytoskeleton. May be involved in signal tran
   5408..5501    +  ncRNA          5' miR-30a: sequence upstream of the 71-nt precursor of the human miR-30a microRNA (Zeng et al., 2002) miRNA
   5527..5639    +  ncRNA          3' miR-30a: sequence downstream of the 71-nt precursor of the human miR-30a microRNA (Zeng et al., 2002) miRNA
   5734..5752    -  promoter       T7 promoter: promoter for bacteriophage T7 RNA polymerase
   5765..6976    +  promoter       UbC promoter: human ubiquitin C promoter
   6989..7022    +  protein_bind   loxP511: Cre-mediated recombination occurs in the 8-bp core sequence (GTATACAT). loxP511 sites are compatible with each other, but incompatible with wild-type loxP sites. Cre recombinase
   7029..7736    +  CDS            rtTA3: reverse tetracycline transactivator 3 activates expression from Tet-responsive promoters in the presence of doxycycline
   7737..7770    +  protein_bind   loxP511: Cre-mediated recombination occurs in the 8-bp core sequence (GTATACAT). loxP511 sites are compatible with each other, but incompatible with wild-type loxP sites. Cre recombinase
   7793..8365    +  misc_feature   IRES: internal ribosome entry site (IRES) of the encephalomyocarditis virus (EMCV)
   8374..8970    +  CDS            PuroR: puromycin N-acetyltransferase; pac from Streptomyces alboniger; confers resistance to puromycin
   8986..9574    +  misc_feature   WPRE: woodchuck hepatitis virus posttranscriptional regulatory element
   9591..9779    +  CDS            nef (fragment): NEF_HV1Z2 - Experimental evidence at protein level: Swiss-Prot protein existence level 1. Extracellular Nef protein targets CD4(+) T-lymphocytes for apoptosis by interacting with CXCR4 surface receptors. From Human immunodeficiency virus type 1 group M subtype D (isolate Z2/CDC-Z34) (HIV-1).
   9781..10014   +  LTR            3' LTR (ΔU3): self-inactivating 3' long terminal repeat (LTR) from HIV-1
  10121..10345   +  polyA_signal   bGH poly(A) signal: bovine growth hormone polyadenylation signal
  10349..10370   +  promoter       SV40 promoter (fragment): SV40 enhancer and early promoter
  10391..10819   +  rep_origin     f1 ori (sequence partly withheld): f1 bacteriophage origin of replication; arrow indicates direction of (+) strand synthesis
  10833..11162   +  promoter       SV40 promoter: SV40 enhancer and early promoter
  11211..12240   +  CDS            HygR (fragment): aminoglycoside phosphotransferase from E. coli; aph(4)-Ia; confers resistance to hygromycin
  12250..12375   +  CDS            ble (fragment): BLE_KLEPN - Experimental evidence at protein level: Swiss-Prot protein existence level 1. Binding protein with a strong affinity to the bleomycin family of antibiotics. Binds to CL990; an antimitotic-antibiotic compound. From Klebsiella pneumoniae.
  12370..12491   +  polyA_signal   SV40 poly(A) signal: SV40 polyadenylation signal
  12562..12584   -  protein_bind   lac operator (fragment): The lac repressor binds to the lac operator to inhibit transcription in E. coli. This inhibition can be relieved by adding lactose or isopropyl-β-D-thiogalactopyranoside (IPTG). lac repressor encoded by lacI
  12588..12618   -  promoter       lac promoter: promoter for the E. coli lac operon
  12633..12654   -  protein_bind   CAP binding site: CAP binding activates transcription in the presence of cAMP. E. coli catabolite activator protein
  12667..12759   -  CDS            lacI (fragment): lac repressor; lacI; The lac repressor binds to the lac operator to inhibit transcription in E. coli. This inhibition can be relieved by adding lactose or isopropyl-β-D-thiogalactopyranoside (IPTG).
  12942..13530   -  rep_origin     ori: high-copy-number ColE1/pMB1/pBR322/pUC origin of replication
  13701..14561   -  CDS            AmpR: β-lactamase; bla; confers resistance to ampicillin, carbenicillin, and related antibiotics
  14562..14666   -  promoter       AmpR promoter: bla
  14714..14848   +  polyA_signal   SV40 poly(A) signal: SV40 polyadenylation signal
  15015..329     +  CDS            nef (fragment) (across the origin): NEF_HV1BR - Experimental evidence at protein level: Swiss-Prot protein existence level 1. Extracellular Nef protein targets CD4(+) T-lymphocytes for apoptosis by interacting with CXCR4 surface receptors (PubMed:14990729). From Human immunodeficiency virus type 1 group M subtype B (isolate BRU/LAI) (HIV-1).
>Addgene plasmid #108229 | pTRIPZ-EGFP:Ajuba | depositor full sequence | sequence record 204052 | pTRIPZ-EGFP:Ajuba sequence 15015 bps
TGGAAGGGCTAATTCACTCCCAAAGAAGACAAGATATCCTTGATCTGTGGATCTACCACACACAAGGCTA
CTTCCCTGATTAGCAGAACTACACACCAGGGCCAGGGGTCAGATATCCACTGACCTTTGGATGGTGCTAC
AAGCTAGTACCAGTTGAGCCAGATAAGGTAGAAGAGGCCAATAAAGGAGAGAACACCAGCTTGTTACACC
CTGTGAGCCTGCATGGGATGGATGACCCGGAGAGAGAAGTGTTAGAGTGGAGGTTTGACAGCCGCCTAGC
ATTTCATCACGTGGCCCGAGAGCTGCATCCGGAGTACTTCAAGAACTGCTGATATCGAGCTTGCTACAAG
GGACTTTCCGCTGGGGACTTTCCAGGGAGGCGTGGCCTGGGCGGGACTGGGGAGTGGCGAGCCCTCAGAT
CCTGCATATAAGCAGCTGCTTTTTGCCTGTACTGGGTCTCTCTGGTTAGACCAGATCTGAGCCTGGGAGC
TCTCTGGCTAACTAGGGAACCCACTGCTTAAGCCTCAATAAAGCTTGCCTTGAGTGCTTCAAGTAGTGTG
TGCCCGTCTGTTGTGTGACTCTGGTAACTAGAGATCCCTCAGACCCTTTTAGTCAGTGTGGAAAATCTCT
AGCAGTGGCGCCCGAACAGGGACTTGAAAGCGAAAGGGAAACCAGAGGAGCTCTCTCGACGCAGGACTCG
GCTTGCTGAAGCGCGCACGGCAAGAGGCGAGGGGCGGCGACTGGTGAGTACGCCAAAAATTTTGACTAGC
GGAGGCTAGAAGGAGAGAGATGGGTGCGAGAGCGTCAGTATTAAGCGGGGGAGAATTAGATCGCGATGGG
AAAAAATTCGGTTAAGGCCAGGGGGAAAGAAAAAATATAAATTAAAACATATAGTATGGGCAAGCAGGGA
GCTAGAACGATTCGCAGTTAATCCTGGCCTGTTAGAAACATCAGAAGGCTGTAGACAAATACTGGGACAG
CTACAACCATCCCTTCAGACAGGATCAGAAGAACTTAGATCATTATATAATACAGTAGCAACCCTCTATT
GTGTGCATCAAAGGATAGAGATAAAAGACACCAAGGAAGCTTTAGACAAGATAGAGGAAGAGCAAAACAA
AAGTAAGACCACCGCACAGCAAGCGGCCGGCCGCTGATCTTCAGACCTGGAGGAGGAGATATGAGGGACA
ATTGGAGAAGTGAATTATATAAATATAAAGTAGTAAAAATTGAACCATTAGGAGTAGCACCCACCAAGGC
AAAGAGAAGAGTGGTGCAGAGAGAAAAAAGAGCAGTGGGAATAGGAGCTTTGTTCCTTGGGTTCTTGGGA
GCAGCAGGAAGCACTATGGGCGCAGCGTCAATGACGCTGACGGTACAGGCCAGACAATTATTGTCTGGTA
TAGTGCAGCAGCAGAACAATTTGCTGAGGGCTATTGAGGCGCAACAGCATCTGTTGCAACTCACAGTCTG
GGGCATCAAGCAGCTCCAGGCAAGAATCCTGGCTGTGGAAAGATACCTAAAGGATCAACAGCTCCTGGGG
ATTTGGGGTTGCTCTGGAAAACTCATTTGCACCACTGCTGTGCCTTGGAATGCTAGTTGGAGTAATAAAT
CTCTGGAACAGATTTGGAATCACACGACCTGGATGGAGTGGGACAGAGAAATTAACAATTACACAAGCTT
AATACACTCCTTAATTGAAGAATCGCAAAACCAGCAAGAAAAGAATGAACAAGAATTATTGGAATTAGAT
AAATGGGCAAGTTTGTGGAATTGGTTTAACATAACAAATTGGCTGTGGTATATAAAATTATTCATAATGA
TAGTAGGAGGCTTGGTAGGTTTAAGAATAGTTTTTGCTGTACTTTCTATAGTGAATAGAGTTAGGCAGGG
ATATTCACCATTATCGTTTCAGACCCACCTCCCAACCCCGAGGGGACCCGACAGGCCCGAAGGAATAGAA
GAAGAAGGTGGAGAGAGAGACAGAGACAGATCCATTCGATTAGTGAACGGATCGGCACTGCGTGCGCCAA
TTCTGCAGACAAATGGCAGTATTCATCCACAATTTTAAAAGAAAAGGGGGGATTGGGGGGTACAGTGCAG
GGGAAAGAATAGTAGACATAATAGCAACAGACATACAAACTAAAGAATTACAAAAACAAATTACAAAAAT
TCAAAATTTTCGGGTTTATTACAGGGACAGCAGAGATCCAGTTTGGTTAGTACCGGGCCCGCTCTAGTCC
GGAATCAGTCCTGCTCCTCGGCCACGAAGTGCACGCAGTTGCCGGCCGGGTCGCGCAGGGCGAACTCCCG
CCCCCACGGCTGCTCGCCGATCTCGGTCATGGCCGGCCCGGAGGCGTCCCGGAAGTTCGTGGACACGACC
TCCGACCACTCGGCGTACAGCTCGTCCAGGCCGCGCACCCACACCCAGGCCAGGGTGTTGTCCGGCACCA
CCTGGTCCTGGACCGCGCTGATGAACAGGGTCACGTCGTCCCGGACCACACCGGCGAAGTCGTCCTCCAC
GAAGTCCCGGGAGAACCCGAGCCGGTCGGTCCAGAACTCGACCGCTCCGGCGACGTCGCGCGCGGTGAGC
ACCGGAACGGCACTGGTCAACTTGGCCATGGTGGCCCTCCTATAGTGAGTCGTATTATACTATGCCGATA
TACTATGCCGATGATTAATTGTCAACACGTGCTGCAGGTCCGAGGTTCTAGACGAGTTTACTCCCTATCA
GTGATAGAGAACGATGTCGAGTTTACTCCCTATCAGTGATAGAGAACGTATGTCGAGTTTACTCCCTATC
AGTGATAGAGAACGTATGTCGAGTTTACTCCCTATCAGTGATAGAGAACGTATGTCGAGTTTATCCCTAT
CAGTGATAGAGAACGTATGTCGAGTTTACTCCCTATCAGTGATAGAGAACGTATGTCGAGGTAGGCGTGT
ACGGTGGGAGGCCTATATAAGCAGAGCTCGTTTAGTGAACCGTCAGATCGCAATGGTGAGCAAGGGCGAG
GAGCTGTTCACCGGGGTGGTGCCCATCCTGGTCGAGCTGGACGGCGACGTAAACGGCCACAAGTTCAGCG
TGTCCGGCGAGGGCGAGGGCGATGCCACCTACGGCAAGCTGACCCTGAAGTTCATCTGCACCACCGGCAA
GCTGCCCGTGCCCTGGCCCACCCTCGTGACCACCCTGACCTACGGCGTGCAGTGCTTCAGCCGCTACCCC
GACCACATGAAGCAGCACGACTTCTTCAAGTCCGCCATGCCCGAAGGCTACGTCCAGGAGCGCACCATCT
TCTTCAAGGACGACGGCAACTACAAGACCCGCGCCGAGGTGAAGTTCGAGGGCGACACCCTGGTGAACCG
CATCGAGCTGAAGGGCATCGACTTCAAGGAGGACGGCAACATCCTGGGGCACAAGCTGGAGTACAACTAC
AACAGCCACAACGTCTATATCATGGCCGACAAGCAGAAGAACGGCATCAAGGTGAACTTCAAGATCCGCC
ACAACATCGAGGACGGCAGCGTGCAGCTCGCCGACCACTACCAGCAGAACACCCCCATCGGCGACGGCCC
CGTGCTGCTGCCCGACAACCACTACCTGAGCACCCAGTCCGCCCTGAGCAAAGACCCCAACGAGAAGCGC
GATCACATGGTCCTGCTGGAGTTCGTGACCGCCGCCGGGATCACTCTCGGCATGGACGAGCTGTACAAGT
ACTCAGATCTCGAGATGGAGCGGTTAGGAGAGAAAGCCAGTCGCCTGCTGGAGAAGTTCGGCCGCAGAAA
GGGTGAATCTAGCCGGTCTGGGTCTGACGGGACCCCCGGGCCGGGCAAGGGGCGCCTAAGTGGGTTGGGG
GGACCTAGGAAGTCAGGGCCCCGAGGAGCTACTGGGGGACCTGGGGATGAGCCGTTGGAGCCGGCCCGGG
AGCAAGGTTCCCTGGACGCTGAGCGAAATCAGCGCGGCTCCTTTGAGGCGCCGCGCTACGAAGGCTCTTT
TCCCGCGGGGCCGCCGCCCACCCGGGCCTTGCCTCTACCTCAGTCGTTGCCCCCCGATTTTCGGCTGGAG
CCCACGGCCCCGGCCCTCAGCCCCCGCTCTAGCTTCGCCAGTAGCTCGGCCAGCGACGCGAGCAAGCCGT
CCAGCCCCCGGGGCAGCCTGCTGCTGGACGGGGCGGGGGCTGGCGGAGCTGGAGGTAGCCGGCCCTGCAG
CAATCGCACCAGCGGCATCAGCATGGGCTACGACCAGCGCCACGGGAGCCCCTTGCCAGCGGGGCCGTGC
CTGTTTGGCCCACCCCTGGCCGGAGCACCGGCAGGCTATTCTCCCGGAGGGGTCCCGTCCGCCTACCCGG
AGCTCCACGCCGCCCTGGACCGATTGTACGCTCAGCGGCCCGCGGGGTTCGGCTGCCAGGAAAGCCGCCA
CTCGTATCCCCCGGCCCTGGGCAGCCCTGGAGCTCTAGCCGGGGCCGGAGTGGGAGCGGCGGGGCCCTTG
GAGAGACGGGGGGCGCAACCCGGACGACACTCTGTGACCGGCTACGGGGACTGCGCCGTGGGCGCCCGGT
ACCAGGACGAGCTAACAGCTTTGCTTCGCCTGACGGTGGGCACCGGTGGGCGAGAAGCCGGAGCCCGCGG
AGAACCCTCGGGGATTGAGCCGTCGGGTCTGGAGGAGCCACCAGGTCCTTTCGTTCCGGAGGCCGCCCGG
GCCCGGATGCGGGAGCCAGAGGCCAGGGAGGACTACTTCGGCACCTGTATCAAGTGCAACAAAGGCATCT
ATGGGCAGAGCAATGCCTGCCAGGCCCTGGACAGCCTCTACCACACCCAGTGCTTTGTTTGCTGCTCTTG
TGGGCGAACTTTGCGTTGCAAGGCTTTCTACAGTGTCAATGGCTCTGTGTACTGTGAGGAAGATTATCTG
TTTTCAGGGTTTCAGGAGGCAGCTGAGAAATGCTGTGTCTGTGGTCACTTGATTTTGGAGAAGATCCTAC
AAGCAATGGGGAAGTCCTATCATCCAGGCTGTTTCCGATGCATTGTTTGCAACAAGTGCCTGGATGGCAT
CCCCTTCACAGTGGACTTCTCCAACCAAGTATACTGTGTCACCGACTACCACAAAAATTATGCTCCTAAG
TGTGCAGCCTGTGGCCAACCCATCCTCCCCTCTGAGGGCTGTGAGGACATCGTGAGGGTGATATCCATGG
ACCGGGATTATCACTTTGAGTGCTACCACTGTGAGGACTGCCGGATGCAGCTGAGTGATGAGGAAGGCTG
CTGCTGTTTCCCTCTGGATGGGCACTTGCTCTGCCATGGTTGCCACATGCAGCGGCTCAATGCCCGACAA
CCCCCTGCCAACTATATCTGATCTAGATAACTGATCATAATCAGCCATACCACATTTGTAGAGGTTTTAC
TTGCTTTAATAGTTTGTTTGAATGAGGCTTCAGTACTTTACAGAATCGTTGCCTGCACATCTTGGAAACA
CTTGCTGGGATTACTTCTTCAGGTTAACCCAACAGAAGGCTCGAGGTAACCGGATCCTGATCAGAATTCA
AGGGGCTACTTTAGGAGCAATTATCTTGTTTACTAAAACTGAATACCTTGCTATCTCTTTGATACATTTT
TACAAAGCTGAATTAAAATGGTATAAATTAAATCACTTTTTTCAATTGGAAGACTAATGCGGCCGGCCAT
TACTCCGTCTCGTGTCTTGTTGCATATGTCTGCTGGTTTGTTTGATGTTGTTTGCGGGCGGGCCCTATAG
TGAGTCGTATTACCTAGGACGCGTGGCCTCCGCGCCGGGTTTTGGCGCCTCCCGCGGGCGCCCCCCTCCT
CACGGCGAGCGCTGCCACGTCAGACGAAGGGCGCAGCGAGCGTCCTGATCCTTCCGCCCGGACGCTCAGG
ACAGCGGCCCGCTGCTCATAAGACTCGGCCTTAGAACCCCAGTATCAGCAGAAGGACATTTTAGGACGGG
ACTTGGGTGACTCTAGGGCACTGGTTTTCTTTCCAGAGAGCGGAACAGGCGAGGAAAAGTAGTCCCTTCT
CGGCGATTCTGCGGAGGGATCTCCGTGGGGCGGTGAACGCCGATGATTATATAAGGACGCGCCGGGTGTG
GCACAGCTAGTTCCGTCGCAGCCGGGATTTGGGTCGCGGTTCTTGTTTGTGGATCGCTGTGATCGTCACT
TGGTGAGTAGCGGGCTGCTGGGCTGGCCGGGGCTTTCGTGGCCGCCGGGCCGCTCGGTGGGACGGAAGCG
TGTGGAGAGACCGCCAAGGGCTGTAGTCTGGGTCCGCGAGCAAGGTTGCCCTGAACTGGGGGTTGGGGGG
AGCGCAGCAAAATGGCGGCTGTTCCCGAGTCTTGAATGGAAGACGCTTGTGAGGCGGGCTGTGAGGTCGT
TGAAACAAGGTGGGGGGCATGGTGGGCGGCAAGAACCCAAGGTCTTGAGGCCTTCGCTAATGCGGGAAAG
CTCTTATTCGGGTGAGATGGGCTGGGGCACCATCTGGGGACCCTGACGTGAAGTTTGTCACTGACTGGAG
AACTCGGTTTGTCGTCTGTTGCGGGGGCGGCAGTTATGGCGGTGCCGTTGGGCAGTGCACCCGTACCTTT
GGGAGCGCGCGCCCTCGTCGTGTCGTGACGTCACCCGTTCTGTTGGCTTATAATGCAGGGTGGGGCCACC
TGCCGGTAGGTGTGCGGTAGGCTTTTCTCCGTCGCAGGACGCAGGGTTCGGGCCTAGGGTAGGCTCTCCT
GAATCGACAGGCGCCGGACCTCTGGTGAGGGGAGGGATAAGTGAGGCGTCAGTTTCTTTGGTCGGTTTTA
TGTACCTATCTTCTTAAGTAGCTGAAGCTCCGGTTTTGAACTATGCGCTCGGGGTTGGCGAGTGTGTTTT
GTGAAGTTTTTTAGGCACCTTTTGAAATGTAATCATTTGGGTCAATATGTAATTTTCAGTGTTAGACTAG
TAAATTGTCCGCTAAATTCTGGCCGTTTTTGGCTTTTTTGTTAGACGCTAGCGGATCCATAACTTCGTAT
AGTATACATTATACGAAGTTATGCCACCATGTCTAGGCTGGACAAGAGCAAAGTCATAAACGGAGCTCTG
GAATTACTCAATGGTGTCGGTATCGAAGGCCTGACGACAAGGAAACTCGCTCAAAAGCTGGGAGTTGAGC
AGCCTACCCTGTACTGGCACGTGAAGAACAAGCGGGCCCTGCTCGATGCCCTGCCAATCGAGATGCTGGA
CAGGCATCATACCCACTTCTGCCCCCTGGAAGGCGAGTCATGGCAAGACTTTCTGCGGAACAACGCCAAG
TCATACCGCTGTGCTCTCCTCTCACATCGCGACGGGGCTAAAGTGCATCTCGGCACCCGCCCAACAGAGA
AACAGTACGAAACCCTGGAAAATCAGCTCGCGTTCCTGTGTCAGCAAGGCTTCTCCCTGGAGAACGCACT
GTACGCTCTGTCCGCCGTGGGCCACTTTACACTGGGCTGCGTATTGGAGGAACAGGAGCATCAAGTAGCA
AAAGAGGAAAGAGAGACACCTACCACCGATTCTATGCCCCCACTTCTGAGACAAGCAATTGAGCTGTTCG
ACCGGCAGGGAGCCGAACCTGCCTTCCTTTTCGGCCTGGAACTAATCATATGTGGCCTGGAGAAACAGCT
AAAGTGCGAAAGCGGCGGGCCGACCGACGCCCTTGACGATTTTGACTTAGACATGCTCCCAGCCGATGCC
CTTGACGATTTTGACCTTGACATGCTCCCCGGGTAAATAACTTCGTATAGTATACATTATACGAAGTTAT
GGATCCGCGGCCGCAAATTCCGCCCCTCTCCCTCCCCCCCCCCTAACGTTACTGGCCGAAGCCGCTTGGA
ATAAGGCCGGTGTGCGTTTGTCTATATGTTATTTTCCACCATATTGCCGTCTTTTGGCAATGTGAGGGCC
CGGAAACCTGGCCCTGTCTTCTTGACGAGCATTCCTAGGGGTCTTTCCCCTCTCGCCAAAGGAATGCAAG
GTCTGTTGAATGTCGTGAAGGAAGCAGTTCCTCTGGAAGCTTCTTGAAGACAAACAACGTCTGTAGCGAC
CCTTTGCAGGCAGCGGAACCCCCCACCTGGCGACAGGTGCCTCTGCGGCCAAAAGCCACGTGTATAAGAT
ACACCTGCAAAGGCGGCACAACCCCAGTGCCACGTTGTGAGTTGGATAGTTGTGGAAAGAGTCAAATGGC
TCTCCTCAAGCGTATTCAACAAGGGGCTGAAGGATGCCCAGAAGGTACCCCATTGTATGGGATCTGATCT
GGGGCCTCGGTGCACATGCTTTACATGTGTTTAGTCGAGGTTAAAAAAACGTCTAGGCCCCCCGAACCAC
GGGGACGTGGTTTTCCTTTGAAAAACACGATAATACCATGGCCACCGAGTACAAGCCCACGGTGCGCCTC
GCCACCCGCGACGACGTCCCCCGGGCCGTACGCACCCTCGCCGCCGCGTTCGCCGACTACCCCGCCACGC
GCCACACCGTCGACCCGGACCGCCACATCGAGCGGGTCACCGAGCTGCAAGAACTCTTCCTCACGCGCGT
CGGGCTCGACATCGGCAAGGTGTGGGTCGCGGACGACGGCGCCGCGGTGGCGGTCTGGACCACGCCGGAG
AGCGTCGAAGCGGGGGCGGTGTTCGCCGAGATCGGCTCGCGCATGGCCGAGTTGAGCGGTTCCCGGCTGG
CCGCGCAGCAACAGATGGAAGGCCTCCTGGCGCCGCACCGGCCCAAGGAGCCCGCGTGGTTCCTGGCCAC
CGTCGGCGTCTCGCCCGACCACCAGGGCAAGGGTCTGGGCAGCGCCGTCGTGCTCCCCGGAGTGGAGGCG
GCCGAGCGCGCTGGGGTGCCCGCCTTCCTGGAGACCTCCGCGCCCCGCAACCTCCCCTTCTACGAGCGGC
TCGGCTTCACCGTCACCGCCGACGTCGAGGTGCCCGAAGGACCGCGCACCTGGTGCATGACCCGCAAGCC
CGGTGCCTGAGTTCGCGTCTGGAACAATCAACCTCTGGATTACAAAATTTGTGAAAGATTGACTGGTATT
CTTAACTATGTTGCTCCTTTTACGCTATGTGGATACGCTGCTTTAATGCCTTTGTATCATGCTATTGCTT
CCCGTATGGCTTTCATTTTCTCCTCCTTGTATAAATCCTGGTTGCTGTCTCTTTATGAGGAGTTGTGGCC
CGTTGTCAGGCAACGTGGCGTGGTGTGCACTGTGTTTGCTGACGCAACCCCCACTGGTTGGGGCATTGCC
ACCACCTGTCAGCTCCTTTCCGGGACTTTCGCTTTCCCCCTCCCTATTGCCACGGCGGAACTCATCGCCG
CCTGCCTTGCCCGCTGCTGGACAGGGGCTCGGCTGTTGGGCACTGACAATTCCGTGGTGTTGTCGGGGAA
GCTGACGTCCTTTCCATGGCTGCTCGCCTGTGTTGCCACCTGGATTCTGCGCGGGACGTCCTTCTGCTAC
GTCCCTTCGGCCCTCAATCCAGCGGACCTTCCTTCCCGCGGCCTGCTGCCGGCTCTGCGGCCTCTTCCGC
GTCTTCGCCTTCGCCCTCAGACGAGTCGGATCTCCCTTTGGGCCGCCTCCCCGCCTGGAATTAATTCTGC
AGTCGAGACCTAGAAAAACATGGAGCAATCACAAGTAGCAATACAGCAGCTACCAATGCTGATTGTGCCT
GGCTAGAAGCACAAGAGGAGGAGGAGGTGGGTTTTCCAGTCACACCTCAGGTACCTTTAAGACCAATGAC
TTACAAGGCAGCTGTAGATCTTAGCCACTTTTTAAAAGAAAAGAGGGGACTGGAAGGGCTAATTCACTCC
CAACGAAGACAAGATCTGCTTTTTGCTTGTACTGGGTCTCTCTGGTTAGACCAGATCTGAGCCTGGGAGC
TCTCTGGCTAACTAGGGAACCCACTGCTTAAGCCTCAATAAAGCTTGCCTTGAGTGCTTCAAGTAGTGTG
TGCCCGTCTGTTGTGTGACTCTGGTAACTAGAGATCCCTCAGACCCTTTTAGTCAGTGTGGAAAATCTCT
AGCAGTAGTAGTTCATGTCATCTTATTATTCAGTATTTATAACTTGCAAAGAAATGAATATCAGAGAGTG
AGAGGCCTTGACATTGTTTAAACCCGCTGATCAGCCTCGACTGTGCCTTCTAGTTGCCAGCCATCTGTTG
TTTGCCCCTCCCCCGTGCCTTCCTTGACCCTGGAAGGTGCCACTCCCACTGTCCTTTCCTAATAAAATGA
GGAAATTGCATCGCATTGTCTGAGTAGGTGTCATTCTATTCTGGGGGGTGGGGTGGGGCAGGACAGCAAG
GGGGAGGATTGGGAAGACAATAGCAGGCATGCTGGGGATGCGGTGGGCTCTATGGCTTCTGAGGCGGAAA
GAACCAGCTGGGGCTCTAGGGGGTATCCCC
[124 nt withheld, positions 10391-10514]
C
[91 nt withheld, positions 10516-10606]
A
[49 nt withheld, positions 10608-10656]
CCTTTGACGTTGGAGTCCACGTTCTTT
[37 nt withheld, positions 10684-10720]
ACCCTATCTCGGTCTATTCTTTTGATTTATAAGGGATTTTGCCGATTTCGGCCTATTGGTTAAAAAATGA
GCTGATTTAACAAAAATTTAACGCGAATTAATTCTGTGGAATGTGTGTCAGTTAGGGTGTGGAAAGTCCC
CAGGCTCCCCAGCAGGCAGAAGTATGCAAAGCATGCATCTCAATTAGTCAGCAACCAGGTGTGGAAAGTC
CCCAGGCTCCCCAGCAGGCAGAAGTATGCAAAGCATGCATCTCAATTAGTCAGCAACCATAGTCCCGCCC
CTAACTCCGCCCATCCCGCCCCTAACTCCGCCCAGTTCCGCCCATTCTCCGCCCCATGGCTGACTAATTT
TTTTTATTTATGCAGAGGCCGAGGCCGCCTCTGCCTCTGAGCTATTCCAGAAGTAGTGAGGAGGCTTTTT
TGGAGGCCTAGGCTTTTGCAAAAAGCTCCCGGGAGCTTGTATATCCATTTTCGGATCTGATCAGCACGTG
ATGAAAAAGCCTGAACTCACCGCGACGTCTGTCGAGAAGTTTCTGATCGAAAAGTTCGACAGCGTCTCCG
ACCTGATGCAGCTCTCGGAGGGCGAAGAATCTCGTGCTTTCAGCTTCGATGTAGGAGGGCGTGGATATGT
CCTGCGGGTAAATAGCTGCGCCGATGGTTTCTACAAAGATCGTTATGTTTATCGGCACTTTGCATCGGCC
GCGCTCCCGATTCCGGAAGTGCTTGACATTGGGGAATTAATTCAGCGAGAGCCTGACCTATTGCATCTCC
CGCCGTGCACAGGGTGTCACGTTGCAAGACCTGCCTGAAACCGAACTGCCCGCTGTTCTGCAGCCGGTCG
CGGAGGCCATGGATGCGATCGCTGCGGCCGATCTTAGCCAGACGAGCGGGTTCGGCCCATTCGGACCGCA
AGGAATCGGTCAATACACTACATGGCGTGATTTCATATGCGCGATTGCTGATCCCCATGTGTATCACTGG
CAAACTGTGATGGACGACACCGTCAGTGCGTCCGTCGCGCAGGCTCTCGATGAGCTGATGCTTTGGGCCG
AGGACTGCCCCGAAGTCCGGCACCTCGTGCACGCGGATTTCGGCTCCAACAATGTCCTGACGGACAATGG
CCGCATAACAGCGGTCATTGACTGGAGCGAGGCGATGTTCGGGGATTCCCAATACGAGGTCGCCAACATC
TTCTTCTGGAGGCCGTGGTTGGCTTGTATGGAGCAGCAGACGCGCTACTTCGAGCGGAGGCATCCGGAGC
TTGCAGGATCGCCGCGGCTCCGGGCGTATATGCTCCGCATTGGTCTTGACCAACTCTATCAGAGCTTGGT
TGACGGCAATTTCGATGATGCAGCTTGGGCGCAGGGTCGATGCGACGCAATCGTCCGATCCGGAGCCGGG
ACTGTCGGGCGTACACAAATCGCCCGCAGAAGCGCGGCCGTCTGGACCGATGGCTGTGTAGAAGTACTCG
CCGATAGTGGAAACCGACGCCCCAGCACTCGTCCGAGGGCAAAGGAATAGCACGTGCTACGAGATTTCGA
TTCCACCGCCGCCTTCTATGAAAGGTTGGGCTTCGGAATCGTTTTCCGGGACGCCGGCTGGATGATCCTC
CAGCGCGGGGATCTCATGCTGGAGTTCTTCGCCCACCCCAACTTGTTTATTGCAGCTTATAATGGTTACA
AATAAAGCAATAGCATCACAAATTTCACAAATAAAGCATTTTTTTCACTGCATTCTAGTTGTGGTTTGTC
CAAACTCATCAATGTATCTTATCATGTCTGTATACCGTCGACCTCTAGCTAGAGCTTGGCGTAATCATGG
TCATAGCTGTTTCCTGTGTGAAATTGTTATCCGCTCACAATTCCACACAACATACGAGCCGGAAGCATAA
AGTGTAAAGCCTGGGGTGCCTAATGAGTGAGCTAACTCACATTAATTGCGTTGCGCTCACTGCCCGCTTT
CCAGTCGGGAAACCTGTCGTGCCAGCTGCATTAATGAATCGGCCAACGCGCGGGGAGAGGCGGTTTGCGT
ATTGGGCGCTCTTCCGCTTCCTCGCTCACTGACTCGCTGCGCTCGGTCGTTCGGCTGCGGCGAGCGGTAT
CAGCTCACTCAAAGGCGGTAATACGGTTATCCACAGAATCAGGGGATAACGCAGGAAAGAACATGTGAGC
AAAAGGCCAGCAAAAGGCCAGGAACCGTAAAAAGGCCGCGTTGCTGGCGTTTTTCCATAGGCTCCGCCCC
CCTGACGAGCATCACAAAAATCGACGCTCAAGTCAGAGGTGGCGAAACCCGACAGGACTATAAAGATACC
AGGCGTTTCCCCCTGGAAGCTCCCTCGTGCGCTCTCCTGTTCCGACCCTGCCGCTTACCGGATACCTGTC
CGCCTTTCTCCCTTCGGGAAGCGTGGCGCTTTCTCATAGCTCACGCTGTAGGTATCTCAGTTCGGTGTAG
GTCGTTCGCTCCAAGCTGGGCTGTGTGCACGAACCCCCCGTTCAGCCCGACCGCTGCGCCTTATCCGGTA
ACTATCGTCTTGAGTCCAACCCGGTAAGACACGACTTATCGCCACTGGCAGCAGCCACTGGTAACAGGAT
TAGCAGAGCGAGGTATGTAGGCGGTGCTACAGAGTTCTTGAAGTGGTGGCCTAACTACGGCTACACTAGA
AGAACAGTATTTGGTATCTGCGCTCTGCTGAAGCCAGTTACCTTCGGAAAAAGAGTTGGTAGCTCTTGAT
CCGGCAAACAAACCACCGCTGGTAGCGGTGGTTTTTTTGTTTGCAAGCAGCAGATTACGCGCAGAAAAAA
AGGATCTCAAGAAGATCCTTTGATCTTTTCTACGGGGTCTGACGCTCAGTGGAACGAAAACTCACGTTAA
GGGATTTTGGTCATGAGATTATCAAAAAGGATCTTCACCTAGATCCTTTTAAATTAAAAATGAAGTTTTA
AATCAATCTAAAGTATATATGAGTAAACTTGGTCTGACAGTTACCAATGCTTAATCAGTGAGGCACCTAT
CTCAGCGATCTGTCTATTTCGTTCATCCATAGTTGCCTGACTCCCCGTCGTGTAGATAACTACGATACGG
GAGGGCTTACCATCTGGCCCCAGTGCTGCAATGATACCGCGAGACCCACGCTCACCGGCTCCAGATTTAT
CAGCAATAAACCAGCCAGCCGGAAGGGCCGAGCGCAGAAGTGGTCCTGCAACTTTATCCGCCTCCATCCA
GTCTATTAATTGTTGCCGGGAAGCTAGAGTAAGTAGTTCGCCAGTTAATAGTTTGCGCAACGTTGTTGCC
ATTGCTACAGGCATCGTGGTGTCACGCTCGTCGTTTGGTATGGCTTCATTCAGCTCCGGTTCCCAACGAT
CAAGGCGAGTTACATGATCCCCCATGTTGTGCAAAAAAGCGGTTAGCTCCTTCGGTCCTCCGATCGTTGT
CAGAAGTAAGTTGGCCGCAGTGTTATCACTCATGGTTATGGCAGCACTGCATAATTCTCTTACTGTCATG
CCATCCGTAAGATGCTTTTCTGTGACTGGTGAGTACTCAACCAAGTCATTCTGAGAATAGTGTATGCGGC
GACCGAGTTGCTCTTGCCCGGCGTCAATACGGGATAATACCGCGCCACATAGCAGAACTTTAAAAGTGCT
CATCATTGGAAAACGTTCTTCGGGGCGAAAACTCTCAAGGATCTTACCGCTGTTGAGATCCAGTTCGATG
TAACCCACTCGTGCACCCAACTGATCTTCAGCATCTTTTACTTTCACCAGCGTTTCTGGGTGAGCAAAAA
CAGGAAGGCAAAATGCCGCAAAAAAGGGAATAAGGGCGACACGGAAATGTTGAATACTCATACTCTTCCT
TTTTCAATATTATTGAAGCATTTATCAGGGTTATTGTCTCATGAGCGGATACATATTTGAATGTATTTAG
AAAAATAAACAAATAGGGGTTCCGCGCACATTTCCCCGAAAAGTGCCACCTGACGTCGACGGATCGGGAG
ATCAACTTGTTTATTGCAGCTTATAATGGTTACAAATAAAGCAATAGCATCACAAATTTCACAAATAAAG
CATTTTTTTCACTGCATTCTAGTTGTGGTTTGTCCAAACTCATCAATGTATCTTATCATGTCTGGATCAA
CTGGATAACTCAAGCTAACCAAAATCATCCCAAACTTCCCACCCCATACCCTATTACCACTGCCAATTAC
CTGTGGTTTCATTTACTCTAAACCTGTGATTCCTCTGAATTATTTTCATTTTAAAGAAATTGTATTTGTT
AAATATGTACTACAAACTTAGTAGT
