Features (pLannotate 1.2.2; 39 found; start..end, strand, type, name):
    377..634     +  LTR            5' LTR (truncated): truncated 5' long terminal repeat (LTR) from HIV-1
    681..806     +  misc_feature   HIV-1 Ψ: packaging signal of human immunodeficiency virus type 1
    790..1128    +  CDS            HIV-1 gag (fragment): gag protein from human immunodeficiency virus 1; gag
   1303..1536    +  misc_feature   RRE: The Rev response element (RRE) of HIV-1 allows for Rev-dependent mRNA export from the nucleus to the cytoplasm.
   1913..2013    +  CDS            Rev (fragment): human immunodeficiency virus 1 (HIV-1) Rev protein; rev; enhances nuclear export of unspliced and incompletely spliced viral mRNAs
   2063..2180    +  misc_feature   cPPT/CTS: central polypurine tract and central termination sequence of HIV-1
   2245..2619    -  CDS            BleoR: antibiotic-binding protein; Sh ble from Streptoalloteichus hindustanus; confers resistance to bleomycin, phleomycin, and Zeocin™
   2639..2686    -  promoter       EM7 promoter: synthetic bacterial promoter&nbsp
   2713..2991    +  promoter       tight TRE promoter (fragment): Tet-responsive promoter PTight, consisting of seven tet operator sequences followed by the minimal CMV promoter
   2993..3709    +  CDS            EGFP: EGFP is a basic (constitutively fluorescent) green fluorescent protein published in 1996, derived from Aequorea victoria. It is reported to be a rapidly-maturing weak dimer with moderate acid sensitivity.
   3725..5338    +  CDS            AJUBA: AJUBA_HUMAN - Also known as JUB. Experimental evidence at protein level: Swiss-Prot protein existence level 1. Adapter or scaffold protein which participates in the assembly of numerous protein complexes and is involved in several cellular processes such as cell fate determination, cytoskeletal organization, repression of gene transcription, mitosis, cell-cell adhesion, cell differentiation, proliferation and migration. Contributes to the linking and/or strengthening of epithelia cell-cell junctions in part by linking adhesive receptors to the actin cytoskeleton. May be involved in signal tran
   5407..5500    +  ncRNA          5' miR-30a: sequence upstream of the 71-nt precursor of the human miR-30a microRNA (Zeng et al., 2002) miRNA
   5526..5638    +  ncRNA          3' miR-30a: sequence downstream of the 71-nt precursor of the human miR-30a microRNA (Zeng et al., 2002) miRNA
   5733..5751    -  promoter       T7 promoter: promoter for bacteriophage T7 RNA polymerase
   5764..6975    +  promoter       UbC promoter: human ubiquitin C promoter
   6988..7021    +  protein_bind   loxP511: Cre-mediated recombination occurs in the 8-bp core sequence (GTATACAT). loxP511 sites are compatible with each other, but incompatible with wild-type loxP sites. Cre recombinase
   7028..7735    +  CDS            rtTA3: reverse tetracycline transactivator 3 activates expression from Tet-responsive promoters in the presence of doxycycline
   7736..7769    +  protein_bind   loxP511: Cre-mediated recombination occurs in the 8-bp core sequence (GTATACAT). loxP511 sites are compatible with each other, but incompatible with wild-type loxP sites. Cre recombinase
   7792..8364    +  misc_feature   IRES: internal ribosome entry site (IRES) of the encephalomyocarditis virus (EMCV)
   8373..8969    +  CDS            PuroR: puromycin N-acetyltransferase; pac from Streptomyces alboniger; confers resistance to puromycin
   8985..9573    +  misc_feature   WPRE: woodchuck hepatitis virus posttranscriptional regulatory element
   9590..9778    +  CDS            nef (fragment): NEF_HV1Z2 - Experimental evidence at protein level: Swiss-Prot protein existence level 1. Extracellular Nef protein targets CD4(+) T-lymphocytes for apoptosis by interacting with CXCR4 surface receptors. From Human immunodeficiency virus type 1 group M subtype D (isolate Z2/CDC-Z34) (HIV-1).
   9780..10013   +  LTR            3' LTR (ΔU3): self-inactivating 3' long terminal repeat (LTR) from HIV-1
  10120..10344   +  polyA_signal   bGH poly(A) signal: bovine growth hormone polyadenylation signal
  10348..10369   +  promoter       SV40 promoter (fragment): SV40 enhancer and early promoter
  10390..10818   +  rep_origin     f1 ori (sequence partly withheld): f1 bacteriophage origin of replication; arrow indicates direction of (+) strand synthesis
  10832..11161   +  promoter       SV40 promoter: SV40 enhancer and early promoter
  11210..12239   +  CDS            HygR (fragment): aminoglycoside phosphotransferase from E. coli; aph(4)-Ia; confers resistance to hygromycin
  12249..12374   +  CDS            ble (fragment): BLE_KLEPN - Experimental evidence at protein level: Swiss-Prot protein existence level 1. Binding protein with a strong affinity to the bleomycin family of antibiotics. Binds to CL990; an antimitotic-antibiotic compound. From Klebsiella pneumoniae.
  12369..12490   +  polyA_signal   SV40 poly(A) signal: SV40 polyadenylation signal
  12561..12583   -  protein_bind   lac operator (fragment): The lac repressor binds to the lac operator to inhibit transcription in E. coli. This inhibition can be relieved by adding lactose or isopropyl-β-D-thiogalactopyranoside (IPTG). lac repressor encoded by lacI
  12587..12617   -  promoter       lac promoter: promoter for the E. coli lac operon
  12632..12653   -  protein_bind   CAP binding site: CAP binding activates transcription in the presence of cAMP. E. coli catabolite activator protein
  12666..12758   -  CDS            lacI (fragment): lac repressor; lacI; The lac repressor binds to the lac operator to inhibit transcription in E. coli. This inhibition can be relieved by adding lactose or isopropyl-β-D-thiogalactopyranoside (IPTG).
  12941..13529   -  rep_origin     ori: high-copy-number ColE1/pMB1/pBR322/pUC origin of replication
  13700..14560   -  CDS            AmpR: β-lactamase; bla; confers resistance to ampicillin, carbenicillin, and related antibiotics
  14561..14665   -  promoter       AmpR promoter: bla
  14713..14847   +  polyA_signal   SV40 poly(A) signal: SV40 polyadenylation signal
  15014..329     +  CDS            nef (fragment) (across the origin): NEF_HV1BR - Experimental evidence at protein level: Swiss-Prot protein existence level 1. Extracellular Nef protein targets CD4(+) T-lymphocytes for apoptosis by interacting with CXCR4 surface receptors (PubMed:14990729). From Human immunodeficiency virus type 1 group M subtype B (isolate BRU/LAI) (HIV-1).
>Addgene plasmid #108229 | pTRIPZ-EGFP:Ajuba | addgene full sequence | sequence record 209339 | Addgene NGS Result
TGGAAGGGCTAATTCACTCCCAAAGAAGACAAGATATCCTTGATCTGTGGATCTACCACACACAAGGCTA
CTTCCCTGATTAGCAGAACTACACACCAGGGCCAGGGGTCAGATATCCACTGACCTTTGGATGGTGCTAC
AAGCTAGTACCAGTTGAGCCAGATAAGGTAGAAGAGGCCAATAAAGGAGAGAACACCAGCTTGTTACACC
CTGTGAGCCTGCATGGGATGGATGACCCGGAGAGAGAAGTGTTAGAGTGGAGGTTTGACAGCCGCCTAGC
ATTTCATCACGTGGCCCGAGAGCTGCATCCGGAGTACTTCAAGAACTGCTGATATCGAGCTTGCTACAAG
GGACTTTCCGCTGGGGACTTTCCAGGGAGGCGTGGCCTGGGCGGGACTGGGGAGTGGCGAGCCCTCAGAT
CCTGCATATAAGCAGCTGCTTTTTGCCTGTACTGGGTCTCTCTGGTTAGACCAGATCTGAGCCTGGGAGC
TCTCTGGCTAACTAGGGAACCCACTGCTTAAGCCTCAATAAAGCTTGCCTTGAGTGCTTCAAGTAGTGTG
TGCCCGTCTGTTGTGTGACTCTGGTAACTAGAGATCCCTCAGACCCTTTTAGTCAGTGTGGAAAATCTCT
AGCAGTGGCGCCCGAACAGGGACTTGAAAGCGAAAGGGAAACCAGAGGAGCTCTCTCGACGCAGGACTCG
GCTTGCTGAAGCGCGCACGGCAAGAGGCGAGGGGCGGCGACTGGTGAGTACGCCAAAAATTTTGACTAGC
GGAGGCTAGAAGGAGAGAGATGGGTGCGAGAGCGTCAGTATTAAGCGGGGGAGAATTAGATCGCGATGGG
AAAAAATTCGGTTAAGGCCAGGGGGAAAGAAAAAATATAAATTAAAACATATAGTATGGGCAAGCAGGGA
GCTAGAACGATTCGCAGTTAATCCTGGCCTGTTAGAAACATCAGAAGGCTGTAGACAAATACTGGGACAG
CTACAACCATCCCTTCAGACAGGATCAGAAGAACTTAGATCATTATATAATACAGTAGCAACCCTCTATT
GTGTGCATCAAAGGATAGAGATAAAAGACACCAAGGAAGCTTTAGACAAGATAGAGGAAGAGCAAAACAA
AAGTAAGACCACCGCACAGCAAGCGGCCGGCCGCTGATCTTCAGACCTGGAGGAGGAGATATGAGGGACA
ATTGGAGAAGTGAATTATATAAATATAAAGTAGTAAAAATTGAACCATTAGGAGTAGCACCCACCAAGGC
AAAGAGAAGAGTGGTGCAGAGAGAAAAAAGAGCAGTGGGAATAGGAGCTTTGTTCCTTGGGTTCTTGGGA
GCAGCAGGAAGCACTATGGGCGCAGCGTCAATGACGCTGACGGTACAGGCCAGACAATTATTGTCTGGTA
TAGTGCAGCAGCAGAACAATTTGCTGAGGGCTATTGAGGCGCAACAGCATCTGTTGCAACTCACAGTCTG
GGGCATCAAGCAGCTCCAGGCAAGAATCCTGGCTGTGGAAAGATACCTAAAGGATCAACAGCTCCTGGGG
ATTTGGGGTTGCTCTGGAAAACTCATTTGCACCACTGCTGTGCCTTGGAATGCTAGTTGGAGTAATAAAT
CTCTGGAACAGATTTGGAATCACACGACCTGGATGGAGTGGGACAGAGAAATTAACAATTACACAAGCTT
AATACACTCCTTAATTGAAGAATCGCAAAACCAGCAAGAAAAGAATGAACAAGAATTATTGGAATTAGAT
AAATGGGCAAGTTTGTGGAATTGGTTTAACATAACAAATTGGCTGTGGTATATAAAATTATTCATAATGA
TAGTAGGAGGCTTGGTAGGTTTAAGAATAGTTTTTGCTGTACTTTCTATAGTGAATAGAGTTAGGCAGGG
ATATTCACCATTATCGTTTCAGACCCACCTCCCAACCCCGAGGGGACCCGACAGGCCCGAAGGAATAGAA
GAAGAAGGTGGAGAGAGAGACAGAGACAGATCCATTCGATTAGTGAACGGATCGGCACTGCGTGCGCCAA
TTCTGCAGACAAATGGCAGTATTCATCCACAATTTTAAAAGAAAAGGGGGGATTGGGGGGTACAGTGCAG
GGGAAAGAATAGTAGACATAATAGCAACAGACATACAAACTAAAGAATTACAAAAACAAATTACAAAAAT
TCAAAATTTTCGGGTTTATTACAGGGACAGCAGAGATCCAGTTTGGTTAGTACCGGGCCCGCTCTAGTCC
GGAATCAGTCCTGCTCCTCGGCCACGAAGTGCACGCAGTTGCCGGCCGGGTCGCGCAGGGCGAACTCCCG
CCCCCACGGCTGCTCGCCGATCTCGGTCATGGCCGGCCCGGAGGCGTCCCGGAAGTTCGTGGACACGACC
TCCGACCACTCGGCGTACAGCTCGTCCAGGCCGCGCACCCACACCCAGGCCAGGGTGTTGTCCGGCACCA
CCTGGTCCTGGACCGCGCTGATGAACAGGGTCACGTCGTCCCGGACCACACCGGCGAAGTCGTCCTCCAC
GAAGTCCCGGGAGAACCCGAGCCGGTCGGTCCAGAACTCGACCGCTCCGGCGACGTCGCGCGCGGTGAGC
ACCGGAACGGCACTGGTCAACTTGGCCATGGTGGCCCTCCTATAGTGAGTCGTATTATACTATGCCGATA
TACTATGCCGATGATTAATTGTCAACACGTGCTGCAGGTCCGAGGTTCTAGACGAGTTTACTCCCTATCA
GTGATAGAGAACGATGTCGAGTTTACTCCCTATCAGTGATAGAGAACGTATGTCGAGTTTACTCCCTATC
AGTGATAGAGAACGTATGTCGAGTTTACTCCCTATCAGTGATAGAGAACGTATGTCGAGTTTATCCCTAT
CAGTGATAGAGAACGTATGTCGAGTTTACTCCCTATCAGTGATAGAGAACGTATGTCGAGGTAGGCGTGT
ACGGTGGGAGGCCTATATAAGCAGAGCTCGTTTAGTGAACCGTCAGATCGCAATGGTGAGCAAGGGCGAG
GAGCTGTTCACCGGGGTGGTGCCCATCCTGGTCGAGCTGGACGGCGACGTAAACGGCCACAAGTTCAGCG
TGTCCGGCGAGGGCGAGGGCGATGCCACCTACGGCAAGCTGACCCTGAAGTTCATCTGCACCACCGGCAA
GCTGCCCGTGCCCTGGCCCACCCTCGTGACCACCCTGACCTACGGCGTGCAGTGCTTCAGCCGCTACCCC
GACCACATGAAGCAGCACGACTTCTTCAAGTCCGCCATGCCCGAAGGCTACGTCCAGGAGCGCACCATCT
TCTTCAAGGACGACGGCAACTACAAGACCCGCGCCGAGGTGAAGTTCGAGGGCGACACCCTGGTGAACCG
CATCGAGCTGAAGGGCATCGACTTCAAGGAGGACGGCAACATCCTGGGGCACAAGCTGGAGTACAACTAC
AACAGCCACAACGTCTATATCATGGCCGACAAGCAGAAGAACGGCATCAAGGTGAACTTCAAGATCCGCC
ACAACATCGAGGACGGCAGCGTGCAGCTCGCCGACCACTACCAGCAGAACACCCCCATCGGCGACGGCCC
CGTGCTGCTGCCCGACAACCACTACCTGAGCACCCAGTCCGCCCTGAGCAAAGACCCCAACGAGAAGCGC
GATCACATGGTCCTGCTGGAGTTCGTGACCGCCGCCGGGATCACTCTCGGCATGGACGAGCTGTACAAGT
ACTCAGATCTCGAGATGGAGCGGTTAGGAGAGAAAGCCAGTCGCCTGCTGGAGAAGTTCGGCCGCAGAAA
GGGTGAATCTAGCCGGTCTGGGTCTGACGGGACCCCCGGGCCGGGCAAGGGGCGCCTAAGTGGGTTGGGG
GGACCTAGGAAGTCAGGGCCCCGAGGAGCTACTGGGGGACCTGGGGATGAGCCGTTGGAGCCGGCCCGGG
AGCAAGGTTCCCTGGACGCTGAGCGAAATCAGCGCGGCTCCTTTGAGGCGCCGCGCTACGAAGGCTCTTT
TCCCGCGGGGCCGCCGCCCACCCGGGCCTTGCCTCTACCTCAGTCGTTGCCCCCCGATTTTCGGCTGGAG
CCCACGGCCCCGGCCCTCAGCCCCCGCTCTAGCTTCGCCAGTAGCTCGGCCAGCGACGCGAGCAAGCCGT
CCAGCCCCCGGGGCAGCCTGCTGCTGGACGGGGCGGGGGCTGGCGGAGCTGGAGGTAGCCGGCCCTGCAG
CAATCGCACCAGCGGCATCAGCATGGGCTACGACCAGCGCCACGGGAGCCCCTTGCCAGCGGGGCCGTGC
CTGTTTGGCCCACCCCTGGCCGGAGCACCGGCAGGCTATTCTCCCGGAGGGGTCCCGTCCGCCTACCCGG
AGCTCCACGCCGCCCTGGACCGATTGTACGCTCAGCGGCCCGCGGGGTTCGGCTGCCAGGAAAGCCGCCA
CTCGTATCCCCCGGCCCTGGGCAGCCCTGGAGCTCTAGCCGGGGCCGGAGTGGGAGCGGCGGGGCCCTTG
GAGAGACGGGGGGCGCAACCCGGACGACACTCTGTGACCGGCTACGGGGACTGCGCCGTGGGCGCCCGGT
ACCAGGACGAGCTAACAGCTTTGCTTCGCCTGACGGTGGGCACCGGTGGGCGAGAAGCCGGAGCCCGCGG
AGAACCCTCGGGGATTGAGCCGTCGGGTCTGGAGGAGCCACCAGGTCCTTTCGTTCCGGAGGCCGCCCGG
GCCCGGATGCGGGAGCCAGAGGCCAGGGAGGACTACTTCGGCACCTGTATCAAGTGCAACAAAGGCATCT
ATGGGCAGAGCAATGCCTGCCAGGCCCTGGACAGCCTCTACCACACCCAGTGCTTTGTTTGCTGCTCTTG
TGGGCGAACTTTGCGTTGCAAGGCTTTCTACAGTGTCAATGGCTCTGTGTACTGTGAGGAAGATTATCTG
TTTTCAGGGTTTCAGGAGGCAGCTGAGAAATGCTGTGTCTGTGGTCACTTGATTTTGGAGAAGATCCTAC
AAGCAATGGGGAAGTCCTATCATCCAGGCTGTTTCCGATGCATTGTTTGCAACAAGTGCCTGGATGGCAT
CCCCTTCACAGTGGACTTCTCCAACCAAGTATACTGTGTCACCGACTACCACAAAAATTATGCTCCTAAG
TGTGCAGCCTGTGGCCAACCCATCCTCCCCTCTGAGGGCTGTGAGGACATCGTGAGGGTGATATCCATGG
ACCGGGATTATCACTTTGAGTGCTACCACTGTGAGGACTGCCGGATGCAGCTGAGTGATGAGGAAGGCTG
CTGCTGTTTCCCTCTGGATGGGCACTTGCTCTGCCATGGTTGCCACATGCAGCGGCTCAATGCCCGACAA
CCCCCTGCCAACTATATCAGTCTAGATAACTGATCATAATCAGCCATACCACATTTGTAGAGGTTTTACT
TGCTTTAATAGTTTGTTTGAATGAGGCTTCAGTACTTTACAGAATCGTTGCCTGCACATCTTGGAAACAC
TTGCTGGGATTACTTCTTCAGGTTAACCCAACAGAAGGCTCGAGGTAACCGGATCCTGATCAGAATTCAA
GGGGCTACTTTAGGAGCAATTATCTTGTTTACTAAAACTGAATACCTTGCTATCTCTTTGATACATTTTT
ACAAAGCTGAATTAAAATGGTATAAATTAAATCACTTTTTTCAATTGGAAGACTAATGCGGCCGGCCATT
ACTCCGTCTCGTGTCTTGTTGCATATGTCTGCTGGTTTGTTTGATGTTGTTTGCGGGCGGGCCCTATAGT
GAGTCGTATTACCTAGGACGCGTGGCCTCCGCGCCGGGTTTTGGCGCCTCCCGCGGGCGCCCCCCTCCTC
ACGGCGAGCGCTGCCACGTCAGACGAAGGGCGCAGCGAGCGTCCTGATCCTTCCGCCCGGACGCTCAGGA
CAGCGGCCCGCTGCTCATAAGACTCGGCCTTAGAACCCCAGTATCAGCAGAAGGACATTTTAGGACGGGA
CTTGGGTGACTCTAGGGCACTGGTTTTCTTTCCAGAGAGCGGAACAGGCGAGGAAAAGTAGTCCCTTCTC
GGCGATTCTGCGGAGGGATCTCCGTGGGGCGGTGAACGCCGATGATTATATAAGGACGCGCCGGGTGTGG
CACAGCTAGTTCCGTCGCAGCCGGGATTTGGGTCGCGGTTCTTGTTTGTGGATCGCTGTGATCGTCACTT
GGTGAGTAGCGGGCTGCTGGGCTGGCCGGGGCTTTCGTGGCCGCCGGGCCGCTCGGTGGGACGGAAGCGT
GTGGAGAGACCGCCAAGGGCTGTAGTCTGGGTCCGCGAGCAAGGTTGCCCTGAACTGGGGGTTGGGGGGA
GCGCAGCAAAATGGCGGCTGTTCCCGAGTCTTGAATGGAAGACGCTTGTGAGGCGGGCTGTGAGGTCGTT
GAAACAAGGTGGGGGGCATGGTGGGCGGCAAGAACCCAAGGTCTTGAGGCCTTCGCTAATGCGGGAAAGC
TCTTATTCGGGTGAGATGGGCTGGGGCACCATCTGGGGACCCTGACGTGAAGTTTGTCACTGACTGGAGA
ACTCGGTTTGTCGTCTGTTGCGGGGGCGGCAGTTATGGCGGTGCCGTTGGGCAGTGCACCCGTACCTTTG
GGAGCGCGCGCCCTCGTCGTGTCGTGACGTCACCCGTTCTGTTGGCTTATAATGCAGGGTGGGGCCACCT
GCCGGTAGGTGTGCGGTAGGCTTTTCTCCGTCGCAGGACGCAGGGTTCGGGCCTAGGGTAGGCTCTCCTG
AATCGACAGGCGCCGGACCTCTGGTGAGGGGAGGGATAAGTGAGGCGTCAGTTTCTTTGGTCGGTTTTAT
GTACCTATCTTCTTAAGTAGCTGAAGCTCCGGTTTTGAACTATGCGCTCGGGGTTGGCGAGTGTGTTTTG
TGAAGTTTTTTAGGCACCTTTTGAAATGTAATCATTTGGGTCAATATGTAATTTTCAGTGTTAGACTAGT
AAATTGTCCGCTAAATTCTGGCCGTTTTTGGCTTTTTTGTTAGACGCTAGCGGATCCATAACTTCGTATA
GTATACATTATACGAAGTTATGCCACCATGTCTAGGCTGGACAAGAGCAAAGTCATAAACGGAGCTCTGG
AATTACTCAATGGTGTCGGTATCGAAGGCCTGACGACAAGGAAACTCGCTCAAAAGCTGGGAGTTGAGCA
GCCTACCCTGTACTGGCACGTGAAGAACAAGCGGGCCCTGCTCGATGCCCTGCCAATCGAGATGCTGGAC
AGGCATCATACCCACTTCTGCCCCCTGGAAGGCGAGTCATGGCAAGACTTTCTGCGGAACAACGCCAAGT
CATACCGCTGTGCTCTCCTCTCACATCGCGACGGGGCTAAAGTGCATCTCGGCACCCGCCCAACAGAGAA
ACAGTACGAAACCCTGGAAAATCAGCTCGCGTTCCTGTGTCAGCAAGGCTTCTCCCTGGAGAACGCACTG
TACGCTCTGTCCGCCGTGGGCCACTTTACACTGGGCTGCGTATTGGAGGAACAGGAGCATCAAGTAGCAA
AAGAGGAAAGAGAGACACCTACCACCGATTCTATGCCCCCACTTCTGAGACAAGCAATTGAGCTGTTCGA
CCGGCAGGGAGCCGAACCTGCCTTCCTTTTCGGCCTGGAACTAATCATATGTGGCCTGGAGAAACAGCTA
AAGTGCGAAAGCGGCGGGCCGACCGACGCCCTTGACGATTTTGACTTAGACATGCTCCCAGCCGATGCCC
TTGACGATTTTGACCTTGACATGCTCCCCGGGTAAATAACTTCGTATAGTATACATTATACGAAGTTATG
GATCCGCGGCCGCAAATTCCGCCCCTCTCCCTCCCCCCCCCCTAACGTTACTGGCCGAAGCCGCTTGGAA
TAAGGCCGGTGTGCGTTTGTCTATATGTTATTTTCCACCATATTGCCGTCTTTTGGCAATGTGAGGGCCC
GGAAACCTGGCCCTGTCTTCTTGACGAGCATTCCTAGGGGTCTTTCCCCTCTCGCCAAAGGAATGCAAGG
TCTGTTGAATGTCGTGAAGGAAGCAGTTCCTCTGGAAGCTTCTTGAAGACAAACAACGTCTGTAGCGACC
CTTTGCAGGCAGCGGAACCCCCCACCTGGCGACAGGTGCCTCTGCGGCCAAAAGCCACGTGTATAAGATA
CACCTGCAAAGGCGGCACAACCCCAGTGCCACGTTGTGAGTTGGATAGTTGTGGAAAGAGTCAAATGGCT
CTCCTCAAGCGTATTCAACAAGGGGCTGAAGGATGCCCAGAAGGTACCCCATTGTATGGGATCTGATCTG
GGGCCTCGGTGCACATGCTTTACATGTGTTTAGTCGAGGTTAAAAAAACGTCTAGGCCCCCCGAACCACG
GGGACGTGGTTTTCCTTTGAAAAACACGATAATACCATGGCCACCGAGTACAAGCCCACGGTGCGCCTCG
CCACCCGCGACGACGTCCCCCGGGCCGTACGCACCCTCGCCGCCGCGTTCGCCGACTACCCCGCCACGCG
CCACACCGTCGACCCGGACCGCCACATCGAGCGGGTCACCGAGCTGCAAGAACTCTTCCTCACGCGCGTC
GGGCTCGACATCGGCAAGGTGTGGGTCGCGGACGACGGCGCCGCGGTGGCGGTCTGGACCACGCCGGAGA
GCGTCGAAGCGGGGGCGGTGTTCGCCGAGATCGGCTCGCGCATGGCCGAGTTGAGCGGTTCCCGGCTGGC
CGCGCAGCAACAGATGGAAGGCCTCCTGGCGCCGCACCGGCCCAAGGAGCCCGCGTGGTTCCTGGCCACC
GTCGGCGTCTCGCCCGACCACCAGGGCAAGGGTCTGGGCAGCGCCGTCGTGCTCCCCGGAGTGGAGGCGG
CCGAGCGCGCTGGGGTGCCCGCCTTCCTGGAGACCTCCGCGCCCCGCAACCTCCCCTTCTACGAGCGGCT
CGGCTTCACCGTCACCGCCGACGTCGAGGTGCCCGAAGGACCGCGCACCTGGTGCATGACCCGCAAGCCC
GGTGCCTGAGTTCGCGTCTGGAACAATCAACCTCTGGATTACAAAATTTGTGAAAGATTGACTGGTATTC
TTAACTATGTTGCTCCTTTTACGCTATGTGGATACGCTGCTTTAATGCCTTTGTATCATGCTATTGCTTC
CCGTATGGCTTTCATTTTCTCCTCCTTGTATAAATCCTGGTTGCTGTCTCTTTATGAGGAGTTGTGGCCC
GTTGTCAGGCAACGTGGCGTGGTGTGCACTGTGTTTGCTGACGCAACCCCCACTGGTTGGGGCATTGCCA
CCACCTGTCAGCTCCTTTCCGGGACTTTCGCTTTCCCCCTCCCTATTGCCACGGCGGAACTCATCGCCGC
CTGCCTTGCCCGCTGCTGGACAGGGGCTCGGCTGTTGGGCACTGACAATTCCGTGGTGTTGTCGGGGAAG
CTGACGTCCTTTCCATGGCTGCTCGCCTGTGTTGCCACCTGGATTCTGCGCGGGACGTCCTTCTGCTACG
TCCCTTCGGCCCTCAATCCAGCGGACCTTCCTTCCCGCGGCCTGCTGCCGGCTCTGCGGCCTCTTCCGCG
TCTTCGCCTTCGCCCTCAGACGAGTCGGATCTCCCTTTGGGCCGCCTCCCCGCCTGGAATTAATTCTGCA
GTCGAGACCTAGAAAAACATGGAGCAATCACAAGTAGCAATACAGCAGCTACCAATGCTGATTGTGCCTG
GCTAGAAGCACAAGAGGAGGAGGAGGTGGGTTTTCCAGTCACACCTCAGGTACCTTTAAGACCAATGACT
TACAAGGCAGCTGTAGATCTTAGCCACTTTTTAAAAGAAAAGAGGGGACTGGAAGGGCTAATTCACTCCC
AACGAAGACAAGATCTGCTTTTTGCTTGTACTGGGTCTCTCTGGTTAGACCAGATCTGAGCCTGGGAGCT
CTCTGGCTAACTAGGGAACCCACTGCTTAAGCCTCAATAAAGCTTGCCTTGAGTGCTTCAAGTAGTGTGT
GCCCGTCTGTTGTGTGACTCTGGTAACTAGAGATCCCTCAGACCCTTTTAGTCAGTGTGGAAAATCTCTA
GCAGTAGTAGTTCATGTCATCTTATTATTCAGTATTTATAACTTGCAAAGAAATGAATATCAGAGAGTGA
GAGGCCTTGACATTGTTTAAACCCGCTGATCAGCCTCGACTGTGCCTTCTAGTTGCCAGCCATCTGTTGT
TTGCCCCTCCCCCGTGCCTTCCTTGACCCTGGAAGGTGCCACTCCCACTGTCCTTTCCTAATAAAATGAG
GAAATTGCATCGCATTGTCTGAGTAGGTGTCATTCTATTCTGGGGGGTGGGGTGGGGCAGGACAGCAAGG
GGGAGGATTGGGAAGACAATAGCAGGCATGCTGGGGATGCGGTGGGCTCTATGGCTTCTGAGGCGGAAAG
AACCAGCTGGGGCTCTAGGGGGTATCCCC
[124 nt withheld, positions 10390-10513]
C
[91 nt withheld, positions 10515-10605]
A
[49 nt withheld, positions 10607-10655]
CCTTTGACGTTGGAGTCCACGTTCTTT
[37 nt withheld, positions 10683-10719]
ACCCTATCTCGGTCTATTCTTTTGATTTATAAGGGATTTTGCCGATTTCGGCCTATTGGTTAAAAAATGA
GCTGATTTAACAAAAATTTAACGCGAATTAATTCTGTGGAATGTGTGTCAGTTAGGGTGTGGAAAGTCCC
CAGGCTCCCCAGCAGGCAGAAGTATGCAAAGCATGCATCTCAATTAGTCAGCAACCAGGTGTGGAAAGTC
CCCAGGCTCCCCAGCAGGCAGAAGTATGCAAAGCATGCATCTCAATTAGTCAGCAACCATAGTCCCGCCC
CTAACTCCGCCCATCCCGCCCCTAACTCCGCCCAGTTCCGCCCATTCTCCGCCCCATGGCTGACTAATTT
TTTTTATTTATGCAGAGGCCGAGGCCGCCTCTGCCTCTGAGCTATTCCAGAAGTAGTGAGGAGGCTTTTT
TGGAGGCCTAGGCTTTTGCAAAAAGCTCCCGGGAGCTTGTATATCCATTTTCGGATCTGATCAGCACGTG
ATGAAAAAGCCTGAACTCACCGCGACGTCTGTCGAGAAGTTTCTGATCGAAAAGTTCGACAGCGTCTCCG
ACCTGATGCAGCTCTCGGAGGGCGAAGAATCTCGTGCTTTCAGCTTCGATGTAGGAGGGCGTGGATATGT
CCTGCGGGTAAATAGCTGCGCCGATGGTTTCTACAAAGATCGTTATGTTTATCGGCACTTTGCATCGGCC
GCGCTCCCGATTCCGGAAGTGCTTGACATTGGGGAATTAATTCAGCGAGAGCCTGACCTATTGCATCTCC
CGCCGTGCACAGGGTGTCACGTTGCAAGACCTGCCTGAAACCGAACTGCCCGCTGTTCTGCAGCCGGTCG
CGGAGGCCATGGATGCGATCGCTGCGGCCGATCTTAGCCAGACGAGCGGGTTCGGCCCATTCGGACCGCA
AGGAATCGGTCAATACACTACATGGCGTGATTTCATATGCGCGATTGCTGATCCCCATGTGTATCACTGG
CAAACTGTGATGGACGACACCGTCAGTGCGTCCGTCGCGCAGGCTCTCGATGAGCTGATGCTTTGGGCCG
AGGACTGCCCCGAAGTCCGGCACCTCGTGCACGCGGATTTCGGCTCCAACAATGTCCTGACGGACAATGG
CCGCATAACAGCGGTCATTGACTGGAGCGAGGCGATGTTCGGGGATTCCCAATACGAGGTCGCCAACATC
TTCTTCTGGAGGCCGTGGTTGGCTTGTATGGAGCAGCAGACGCGCTACTTCGAGCGGAGGCATCCGGAGC
TTGCAGGATCGCCGCGGCTCCGGGCGTATATGCTCCGCATTGGTCTTGACCAACTCTATCAGAGCTTGGT
TGACGGCAATTTCGATGATGCAGCTTGGGCGCAGGGTCGATGCGACGCAATCGTCCGATCCGGAGCCGGG
ACTGTCGGGCGTACACAAATCGCCCGCAGAAGCGCGGCCGTCTGGACCGATGGCTGTGTAGAAGTACTCG
CCGATAGTGGAAACCGACGCCCCAGCACTCGTCCGAGGGCAAAGGAATAGCACGTGCTACGAGATTTCGA
TTCCACCGCCGCCTTCTATGAAAGGTTGGGCTTCGGAATCGTTTTCCGGGACGCCGGCTGGATGATCCTC
CAGCGCGGGGATCTCATGCTGGAGTTCTTCGCCCACCCCAACTTGTTTATTGCAGCTTATAATGGTTACA
AATAAAGCAATAGCATCACAAATTTCACAAATAAAGCATTTTTTTCACTGCATTCTAGTTGTGGTTTGTC
CAAACTCATCAATGTATCTTATCATGTCTGTATACCGTCGACCTCTAGCTAGAGCTTGGCGTAATCATGG
TCATAGCTGTTTCCTGTGTGAAATTGTTATCCGCTCACAATTCCACACAACATACGAGCCGGAAGCATAA
AGTGTAAAGCCTGGGGTGCCTAATGAGTGAGCTAACTCACATTAATTGCGTTGCGCTCACTGCCCGCTTT
CCAGTCGGGAAACCTGTCGTGCCAGCTGCATTAATGAATCGGCCAACGCGCGGGGAGAGGCGGTTTGCGT
ATTGGGCGCTCTTCCGCTTCCTCGCTCACTGACTCGCTGCGCTCGGTCGTTCGGCTGCGGCGAGCGGTAT
CAGCTCACTCAAAGGCGGTAATACGGTTATCCACAGAATCAGGGGATAACGCAGGAAAGAACATGTGAGC
AAAAGGCCAGCAAAAGGCCAGGAACCGTAAAAAGGCCGCGTTGCTGGCGTTTTTCCATAGGCTCCGCCCC
CCTGACGAGCATCACAAAAATCGACGCTCAAGTCAGAGGTGGCGAAACCCGACAGGACTATAAAGATACC
AGGCGTTTCCCCCTGGAAGCTCCCTCGTGCGCTCTCCTGTTCCGACCCTGCCGCTTACCGGATACCTGTC
CGCCTTTCTCCCTTCGGGAAGCGTGGCGCTTTCTCATAGCTCACGCTGTAGGTATCTCAGTTCGGTGTAG
GTCGTTCGCTCCAAGCTGGGCTGTGTGCACGAACCCCCCGTTCAGCCCGACCGCTGCGCCTTATCCGGTA
ACTATCGTCTTGAGTCCAACCCGGTAAGACACGACTTATCGCCACTGGCAGCAGCCACTGGTAACAGGAT
TAGCAGAGCGAGGTATGTAGGCGGTGCTACAGAGTTCTTGAAGTGGTGGCCTAACTACGGCTACACTAGA
AGAACAGTATTTGGTATCTGCGCTCTGCTGAAGCCAGTTACCTTCGGAAAAAGAGTTGGTAGCTCTTGAT
CCGGCAAACAAACCACCGCTGGTAGCGGTGGTTTTTTTGTTTGCAAGCAGCAGATTACGCGCAGAAAAAA
AGGATCTCAAGAAGATCCTTTGATCTTTTCTACGGGGTCTGACGCTCAGTGGAACGAAAACTCACGTTAA
GGGATTTTGGTCATGAGATTATCAAAAAGGATCTTCACCTAGATCCTTTTAAATTAAAAATGAAGTTTTA
AATCAATCTAAAGTATATATGAGTAAACTTGGTCTGACAGTTACCAATGCTTAATCAGTGAGGCACCTAT
CTCAGCGATCTGTCTATTTCGTTCATCCATAGTTGCCTGACTCCCCGTCGTGTAGATAACTACGATACGG
GAGGGCTTACCATCTGGCCCCAGTGCTGCAATGATACCGCGAGACCCACGCTCACCGGCTCCAGATTTAT
CAGCAATAAACCAGCCAGCCGGAAGGGCCGAGCGCAGAAGTGGTCCTGCAACTTTATCCGCCTCCATCCA
GTCTATTAATTGTTGCCGGGAAGCTAGAGTAAGTAGTTCGCCAGTTAATAGTTTGCGCAACGTTGTTGCC
ATTGCTACAGGCATCGTGGTGTCACGCTCGTCGTTTGGTATGGCTTCATTCAGCTCCGGTTCCCAACGAT
CAAGGCGAGTTACATGATCCCCCATGTTGTGCAAAAAAGCGGTTAGCTCCTTCGGTCCTCCGATCGTTGT
CAGAAGTAAGTTGGCCGCAGTGTTATCACTCATGGTTATGGCAGCACTGCATAATTCTCTTACTGTCATG
CCATCCGTAAGATGCTTTTCTGTGACTGGTGAGTACTCAACCAAGTCATTCTGAGAATAGTGTATGCGGC
GACCGAGTTGCTCTTGCCCGGCGTCAATACGGGATAATACCGCGCCACATAGCAGAACTTTAAAAGTGCT
CATCATTGGAAAACGTTCTTCGGGGCGAAAACTCTCAAGGATCTTACCGCTGTTGAGATCCAGTTCGATG
TAACCCACTCGTGCACCCAACTGATCTTCAGCATCTTTTACTTTCACCAGCGTTTCTGGGTGAGCAAAAA
CAGGAAGGCAAAATGCCGCAAAAAAGGGAATAAGGGCGACACGGAAATGTTGAATACTCATACTCTTCCT
TTTTCAATATTATTGAAGCATTTATCAGGGTTATTGTCTCATGAGCGGATACATATTTGAATGTATTTAG
AAAAATAAACAAATAGGGGTTCCGCGCACATTTCCCCGAAAAGTGCCACCTGACGTCGACGGATCGGGAG
ATCAACTTGTTTATTGCAGCTTATAATGGTTACAAATAAAGCAATAGCATCACAAATTTCACAAATAAAG
CATTTTTTTCACTGCATTCTAGTTGTGGTTTGTCCAAACTCATCAATGTATCTTATCATGTCTGGATCAA
CTGGATAACTCAAGCTAACCAAAATCATCCCAAACTTCCCACCCCATACCCTATTACCACTGCCAATTAC
CTGTGGTTTCATTTACTCTAAACCTGTGATTCCTCTGAATTATTTTCATTTTAAAGAAATTGTATTTGTT
AAATATGTACTACAAACTTAGTAGT
